>Addgene plasmid #227355 | pGEX-parkin R256C | addgene full sequence | sequence record 450990 | Addgene NGS Result
ACGTTATCGACTGCACGGTGCACCAATGCTTCTGGCGTCAGGCAGCCATCGGAAGCTGTGGTATGGCTGT
GCAGGTCGTAAATCACTGCATAATTCGTGTCGCTCAAGGCGCACTCCCGTTCTGGATAATGTTTTTTGCG
CCGACATCATAACGGTTCTGGCAAATATTCTGAAATGAGCTGTTGACAATTAATCATCGGCTCGTATAAT
GTGTGGAATTGTGAGCGGATAACAATTTCACACAGGAAACAGTATTCATGTCCCCTATACTAGGTTATTG
GAAAATTAAGGGCCTTGTGCAACCCACTCGACTTCTTTTGGAATATCTTGAAGAAAAATATGAAGAGCAT
TTGTATGAGCGCGATGAAGGTGATAAATGGCGAAACAAAAAGTTTGAATTGGGTTTGGAGTTTCCCAATC
TTCCTTATTATATTGATGGTGATGTTAAATTAACACAGTCTATGGCCATCATACGTTATATAGCTGACAA
GCACAACATGTTGGGTGGTTGTCCAAAAGAGCGTGCAGAGATTTCAATGCTTGAAGGAGCGGTTTTGGAT
ATTAGATACGGTGTTTCGAGAATTGCATATAGTAAAGACTTTGAAACTCTCAAAGTTGATTTTCTTAGCA
AGCTACCTGAAATGCTGAAAATGTTCGAAGATCGTTTATGTCATAAAACATATTTAAATGGTGATCATGT
AACCCATCCTGACTTCATGTTGTATGACGCTCTTGATGTTGTTTTATACATGGACCCAATGTGCCTGGAT
GCGTTCCCAAAATTAGTTTGTTTTAAAAAACGTATTGAAGCTATCCCACAAATTGATAAGTACTTGAAAT
CCAGCAAGTATATAGCATGGCCTTTGCAGGGCTGGCAAGCCACGTTTGGTGGTGGCGACCATCCTCCAAA
ATCGGATCTGGAAGTTCTGTTCCAGGGGCCCCTGGGATCCATGATCGTTTTCGTTCGTTTCAACTCTTCT
CACGGTTTCCCGGTTGAAGTTGACTCTGACACCTCTATCTTCCAGCTGAAAGAAGTTGTTGCGAAACGTC
AGGGTGTTCCAGCAGACCAGCTGCGTGTTATCTTCGCAGGTAAAGAACTGCGTAACGACTGGACCGTTCA
GAACTGCGATCTGGATCAGCAGTCTATCGTTCACATCGTTCAGCGTCCGTGGCGTAAAGGTCAGGAAATG
AACGCGACTGGTGGTGACGACCCGCGTAACGCGGCGGGTGGTTGTGAACGTGAACCGCAGTCTCTGACAC
GTGTTGACCTGTCTTCCTCTGTTCTGCCGGGTGACTCCGTTGGTCTGGCCGTAATTCTGCACACCGACTC
TCGTAAAGACTCCCCGCCGGCTGGTTCTCCGGCGGGTCGCTCTATCTACAACTCTTTCTACGTGTACTGC
AAAGGTCCGTGCCAGCGTGTACAGCCGGGTAAACTGCGTGTTCAGTGTTCCACTTGCCGTCAGGCGACCC
TGACCCTGACCCAGGGTCCGAGCTGCTGGGACGACGTTCTGATCCCGAACCGTATGTCCGGTGAATGTCA
GTCCCCGCACTGTCCGGGTACCTCCGCAGAATTTTTCTTTAAATGCGGTGCCCACCCGACCTCTGACAAA
GAAACCTCTGTTGCTCTGCACCTGATCGCTACCAACTCCCGTAACATCACCTGCATCACCTGCACCGACG
TTCGCTCCCCGGTTCTGGTTTTTCAGTGCAACTCTTGTCACGTTATCTGCCTGGATTGCTTCCACCTGTA
CTGCGTTACTCGTCTGAATGACCGCCAGTTCGTTCACGACCCGCAGCTGGGCTACTCTCTGCCGTGCGTT
GCGGGTTGCCCGAACTCCCTGATTAAAGAACTGCACCACTTCCGTATCCTGGGCGAGGAACAGTACAACC
GTTACCAGCAGTACGGCGCTGAAGAATGCGTTCTGCAGATGGGTGGCGTTCTGTGCCCGCGTCCGGGTTG
CGGCGCGGGCCTGCTGCCGGAACCGGACCAGCGTAAAGTGACGTGTGAAGGTGGTAACGGTTTAGGTTGC
GGCTTCGCGTTCTGTCGTGAATGCAAAGAAGCATATCATGAAGGTGAATGTTCCGCAGTTTTTGAAGCTA
GCGGCACCACTACCCAGGCGTACCGTGTTGATGAACGTGCTGCTGAACAGGCTCGTTGGGAAGCAGCAAG
TAAAGAAACTATTAAAAAGACCACTAAACCGTGTCCGCGTTGCCACGTTCCGGTTGAAAAGAACGGTGGT
TGCATGCACATGAAATGCCCGCAGCCGCAGTGCCGTCTGGAATGGTGCTGGAACTGCGGTTGCGAATGGA
ACCGTGTTTGCATGGGTGACCACTGGTTCGACGTTTAGCTCGAGCGGCCGCATCGTGACTGACTGACGAT
CTGCCTCGCGCGTTTCGGTGATGACGGTGAAAACCTCTGACACATGCAGCTCCCGGAGACGGTCACAGCT
TGTCTGTAAGCGGATGCCGGGAGCAGACAAGCCCGTCAGGGCGCGTCAGCGGGTGTTGGCGGGTGTCGGG
GCGCAGCCATGACCCAGTCACGTAGCGATAGCGGAGTGTATAATTCTTGAAGACGAAAGGGCCTCGTGAT
ACGCCTATTTTTATAGGTTAATGTCATGATAATAATGGTTTCTTAGACGTCAGGTGGCACTTTTCGGGGA
AATGTGCGCGGAACCCCTATTTGTTTATTTTTCTAAATACATTCAAATATGTATCCGCTCATGAGACAAT
AACCCTGATAAATGCTTCAATAATATTGAAAAAGGAAGAGTATGAGTATTCAACATTTCCGTGTCGCCCT
TATTCCCTTTTTTGCGGCATTTTGCCTTCCTGTTTTTGCTCACCCAGAAACGCTGGTGAAAGTAAAAGAT
GCTGAAGATCAGTTGGGTGCACGAGTGGGTTACATCGAACTGGATCTCAACAGCGGTAAGATCCTTGAGA
GTTTTCGCCCCGAAGAACGTTTTCCAATGATGAGCACTTTTAAAGTTCTGCTATGTGGCGCGGTATTATC
CCGTGTTGACGCCGGGCAAGAGCAACTCGGTCGCCGCATACACTATTCTCAGAATGACTTGGTTGAGTAC
TCACCAGTCACAGAAAAGCATCTTACGGATGGCATGACAGTAAGAGAATTATGCAGTGCTGCCATAACCA
TGAGTGATAACACTGCGGCCAACTTACTTCTGACAACGATCGGAGGACCGAAGGAGCTAACCGCTTTTTT
GCACAACATGGGGGATCATGTAACTCGCCTTGATCGTTGGGAACCGGAGCTGAATGAAGCCATACCAAAC
GACGAGCGTGACACCACGATGCCTGCAGCAATGGCAACAACGTTGCGCAAACTATTAACTGGCGAACTAC
TTACTCTAGCTTCCCGGCAACAATTAATAGACTGGATGGAGGCGGATAAAGTTGCAGGACCACTTCTGCG
CTCGGCCCTTCCGGCTGGCTGGTTTATTGCTGATAAATCTGGAGCCGGTGAGCGTGGGTCTCGCGGTATC
ATTGCAGCACTGGGGCCAGATGGTAAGCCCTCCCGTATCGTAGTTATCTACACGACGGGGAGTCAGGCAA
CTATGGATGAACGAAATAGACAGATCGCTGAGATAGGTGCCTCACTGATTAAGCATTGGTAACTGTCAGA
CCAAGTTTACTCATATATACTTTAGATTGATTTAAAACTTCATTTTTAATTTAAAAGGATCTAGGTGAAG
ATCCTTTTTGATAATCTCATGACCAAAATCCCTTAACGTGAGTTTTCGTTCCACTGAGCGTCAGACCCCG
TAGAAAAGATCAAAGGATCTTCTTGAGATCCTTTTTTTCTGCGCGTAATCTGCTGCTTGCAAACAAAAAA
ACCACCGCTACCAGCGGTGGTTTGTTTGCCGGATCAAGAGCTACCAACTCTTTTTCCGAAGGTAACTGGC
TTCAGCAGAGCGCAGATACCAAATACTGTCCTTCTAGTGTAGCCGTAGTTAGGCCACCACTTCAAGAACT
CTGTAGCACCGCCTACATACCTCGCTCTGCTAATCCTGTTACCAGTGGCTGCTGCCAGTGGCGATAAGTC
GTGTCTTACCGGGTTGGACTCAAGACGATAGTTACCGGATAAGGCGCAGCGGTCGGGCTGAACGGGGGGT
TCGTGCACACAGCCCAGCTTGGAGCGAACGACCTACACCGAACTGAGATACCTACAGCGTGAGCTATGAG
AAAGCGCCACGCTTCCCGAAGGGAGAAAGGCGGACAGGTATCCGGTAAGCGGCAGGGTCGGAACAGGAGA
GCGCACGAGGGAGCTTCCAGGGGGAAACGCCTGGTATCTTTATAGTCCTGTCGGGTTTCGCCACCTCTGA
CTTGAGCGTCGATTTTTGTGATGCTCGTCAGGGGGGCGGAGCCTATGGAAAAACGCCAGCAACGCGGCCT
TTTTACGGTTCCTGGCCTTTTGCTGGCCTTTTGCTCACATGTTCTTTCCTGCGTTATCCCCTGATTCTGT
GGATAACCGTATTACCGCCTTTGAGTGAGCTGATACCGCTCGCCGCAGCCGAACGACCGAGCGCAGCGAG
TCAGTGAGCGAGGAAGCGGAAGAGCGCCTGATGCGGTATTTTCTCCTTACGCATCTGTGCGGTATTTCAC
ACCGCATAAATTCCGACACCATCGAATGGTGCAAAACCTTTCGCGGTATGGCATGATAGCGCCCGGAAGA
GAGTCAATTCAGGGTGGTGAATGTGAAACCAGTAACGTTATACGATGTCGCAGAGTATGCCGGTGTCTCT
TATCAGACCGTTTCCCGCGTGGTGAACCAGGCCAGCCACGTTTCTGCGAAAACGCGGGAAAAAGTGGAAG
CGGCGATGGCGGAGCTGAATTACATTCCCAACCGCGTGGCACAACAACTGGCGGGCAAACAGTCGTTGCT
GATTGGCGTTGCCACCTCCAGTCTGGCCCTGCACGCGCCGTCGCAAATTGTCGCGGCGATTAAATCTCGC
GCCGATCAACTGGGTGCCAGCGTGGTGGTGTCGATGGTAGAACGAAGCGGCGTCGAAGCCTGTAAAGCGG
CGGTGCACAATCTTCTCGCGCAACGCGTCAGTGGGCTGATCATTAACTATCCGCTGGATGACCAGGATGC
CATTGCTGTGGAAGCTGCCTGCACTAATGTTCCGGCGTTATTTCTTGATGTCTCTGACCAGACACCCATC
AACAGTATTATTTTCTCCCATGAAGACGGTACGCGACTGGGCGTGGAGCATCTGGTCGCATTGGGTCACC
AGCAAATCGCGCTGTTAGCGGGCCCATTAAGTTCTGTCTCGGCGCGTCTGCGTCTGGCTGGCTGGCATAA
ATATCTCACTCGCAATCAAATTCAGCCGATAGCGGAACGGGAAGGCGACTGGAGTGCCATGTCCGGTTTT
CAACAAACCATGCAAATGCTGAATGAGGGCATCGTTCCCACTGCGATGCTGGTTGCCAACGATCAGATGG
CGCTGGGCGCAATGCGCGCCATTACCGAGTCCGGGCTGCGCGTTGGTGCGGATATCTCGGTAGTGGGATA
CGACGATACCGAAGACAGCTCATGTTATATCCCGCCGTTAACCACCATCAAACAGGATTTTCGCCTGCTG
GGGCAAACCAGCGTGGACCGCTTGCTGCAACTCTCTCAGGGCCAGGCGGTGAAGGGCAATCAGCTGTTGC
CCGTCTCACTGGTGAAAAGAAAAACCACCCTGGCGCCCAATACGCAAACCGCCTCTCCCCGCGCGTTGGC
CGATTCATTAATGCAGCTGGCACGACAGGTTTCCCGACTGGAAAGCGGGCAGTGAGCGCAACGCAATTAA
TGTGAGTTAGCTCACTCATTAGGCACCCCAGGCTTTACACTTTATGCTTCCGGCTCGTATGTTGTGTGGA
ATTGTGAGCGGATAACAATTTCACACAGGAAACAGCTATGACCATGATTACGGATTCACTGGCCGTCGTT
TTACAACGTCGTGACTGGGAAAACCCTGGCGTTACCCAACTTAATCGCCTTGCAGCACATCCCCCTTTCG
CCAGCTGGCGTAATAGCGAAGAGGCCCGCACCGATCGCCCTTCCCAACAGTTGCGCAGCCTGAATGGCGA
ATGGCGCTTTGCCTGGTTTCCGGCACCAGAAGCGGTGCCGGAAAGCTGGCTGGAGTGCGATCTTCCTGAG
GCCGATACTGTCGTCGTCCCCTCAAACTGGCAGATGCACGGTTACGATGCGCCCATCTACACCAACGTAA
CCTATCCCATTACGGTCAATCCGCCGTTTGTTCCCACGGAGAATCCGACGGGTTGTTACTCGCTCACATT
TAATGTTGATGAAAGCTGGCTACAGGAAGGCCAGACGCGAATTATTTTTGATGGCGTTGGAATT
Features (pLannotate 1.2.2; 17 found; start..end, strand, type, name):
      6..107     -  CDS            yciV (fragment): RNAAM_ECOLI - Also known as trpH From Escherichia coli (strain K12).
    183..211     +  promoter       tac promoter: strong E. coli promoter; hybrid between the trp and lac UV5 promoters
    219..235     +  protein_bind   lac operator: The lac repressor binds to the lac operator to inhibit transcription in E. coli. This inhibition can be relieved by adding lactose or isopropyl-β-D-thiogalactopyranoside (IPTG). lac repressor encoded by lacI
    258..911     +  CDS            GST26_SCHJA: Experimental evidence at protein level: Swiss-Prot protein existence level 1. GST isoenzymes appear to play a central role in the parasite detoxification system. Other functions are also suspected including a role in increasing the solubility of haematin in the parasite gut. From Schistosoma japonicum (Blood fluke).
    951..2345    +  CDS            PRKN: PRKN_HUMAN - Also known as PARK2. Experimental evidence at protein level: Swiss-Prot protein existence level 1. Functions within a multiprotein E3 ubiquitin ligase complex, catalyzing the covalent attachment of ubiquitin moieties onto substrate proteins (PubMed:10888878, PubMed:10973942, PubMed:11431533, PubMed:12150907, PubMed:12628165, PubMed:15105460, PubMed:16135753, PubMed:21376232, PubMed:21532592, PubMed:23754282, PubMed:23620051, PubMed:24660806, PubMed:24751536, PubMed:32047033, PubMed:29311685, PubMed:22396657). Substrates include SYT11 and VDAC1 (PubMed:32047033, PubMed:29311685). O
   2381..2420    +  CDS            rop (fragment): Rop protein, which maintains plasmids at low copy number; rop
   2522..2562    +  misc_feature   bom (fragment): basis of mobility region from pBR322
   2667..2771    +  promoter       AmpR promoter: bla
   2772..3632    +  CDS            AmpR: β-lactamase; bla; confers resistance to ampicillin, carbenicillin, and related antibiotics
   3803..4391    +  rep_origin     ori: high-copy-number ColE1/pMB1/pBR322/pUC origin of replication
   4577..4628    -  misc_feature   bom (fragment): basis of mobility region from pBR322
   4635..4712    +  promoter       lacIq promoter: lacI (mutant); In the lacIq allele, a single base change in the promoter boosts expression of the lacI gene about 10-fold.
   4713..5795    +  CDS            lacI: lac repressor; lacI; The lac repressor binds to the lac operator to inhibit transcription in E. coli. This inhibition can be relieved by adding lactose or isopropyl-β-D-thiogalactopyranoside (IPTG).
   5808..5829    +  protein_bind   CAP binding site: CAP binding activates transcription in the presence of cAMP. E. coli catabolite activator protein
   5844..5874    +  promoter       lac promoter: promoter for the E. coli lac operon
   5882..5898    +  protein_bind   lac operator: The lac repressor binds to the lac operator to inhibit transcription in E. coli. This inhibition can be relieved by adding lactose or isopropyl-β-D-thiogalactopyranoside (IPTG). lac repressor encoded by lacI
   5918..6091    +  CDS            lacZα: LacZα fragment of β-galactosidase; lacZ fragment
