[The description below was written by a language model from this plasmid's Addgene catalogue record and pLannotate feature annotations shown in this document.]
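Description:
pGEX-parkin R256C is a bacterial expression plasmid built on the pGEX-6P-1 backbone for producing a hyperactive variant of human parkin (PRKN, also called PARK2) in E. coli. The insert was made by gene synthesis with codon usage optimized for E. coli and carries a single substitution changing arginine 256 to cysteine. According to the depositor it was placed between the BamHI and XhoI sites, though whether those sites survive is not recorded. Parkin is an E3 ubiquitin ligase, and this variant belongs to a set of naturally occurring hyperactive human parkin variants.

Expression is driven by the tac promoter, a strong trp/lac hybrid, followed by a lac operator. The plasmid also carries lacI under the lacIq promoter, so transcription is repressed until relieved with IPTG. The Schistosoma japonicum glutathione S-transferase coding sequence sits directly downstream of the promoter and upstream of the parkin open reading frame, separated from it by a short linker that the feature table does not annotate. The catalogue lists the GST tag as "C terminal on backbone", but the annotated order places GST before parkin, which would put it at the N-terminus of the fusion. GST allows affinity purification on glutathione resin.

The plasmid is maintained through a ColE1/pMB1-type origin and selected with ampicillin via the β-lactamase gene and its own promoter. The record lists it as low copy. Remaining annotations (fragments of rop and bom, a lac promoter/operator with lacZα, and a small yciV fragment) are backbone remnants with no evident role in expression. The construct is suited to preparing recombinant parkin R256C for biochemical study.
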