Addgene plasmid #227355: pGEX-parkin R256C
Purpose: For bacterial expression of hyperactive parkin mutant.
Depositing lab: Kalle Gehring. Depositing organization: McGill University. Publication: Naturally occurring hyperactive variants of human parkin. Huq TS, Luo J, Fakih R, Sauve V, Gehring K. Commun Biol. 2024 Aug 8;7(1):961. doi: 10.1038/s42003-024-06656-x. PubMed 39117722.
Backbone
  Vector backbone: pGEX-6P-1
  Backbone manufacturer: Amersham
  Vector type: Bacterial Expression
Growth in bacteria
  Bacterial resistance: Ampicillin, 100 μg/mL
  Growth temperature: 37°C
  Growth strain: DH5alpha
  Copy number: Low Copy
Gene/Insert
  Gene/Insert name: Parkin R256C (alt name: PARK2)
  Species: H. sapiens (human)
  Mutation: Codon usage optimized for E.coli expression. Changed arginine 256 to cysteine.
  Entrez Gene: PRKN (a.k.a. AR-JP, LPRS2, PARK2, PDJ)
  Tag / fusion protein: GST (C terminal on backbone)
  Cloning method: Gene Synthesis
  Sequencing primers: 5′ pGEXF; 3′ pGEXR
Terms and licenses: Academic/Nonprofit Terms; Industry Terms: Not Available to Industry
Depositor comments: 5' Cloning Site: BamHI (unknown if destroyed), 3' Cloning Site: XhoI (unknown if destroyed).
How to cite: pGEX-parkin R256C was a gift from Kalle Gehring (Addgene plasmid # 227355 ; http://n2t.net/addgene:227355 ; RRID:Addgene_227355)
